Addgene plasmid #166173: pDONR221-ELAVL2
Purpose: Gateway entry vector for N. furzeri ELAVL2
Depositing lab: Daniel Jarosz. Depositing organization: Stanford University. Publication: Tissue-specific landscape of protein aggregation and quality control in an aging vertebrate. Chen YR, Harel I, Singh PP, Ziv I, Moses E, Goshtchevsky U, Machado BE, Brunet A, Jarosz DF. Dev Cell. 2024 Jul 22;59(14):1892-1911.e13. doi: 10.1016/j.devcel.2024.04.014. Epub 2024 May 28. PubMed 38810654.
Backbone
  Vector backbone: pDONR221
  Vector type: Gateway Entry Vector
Growth in bacteria
  Bacterial resistance: Kanamycin, 50 μg/mL
  Growth temperature: 37°C
  Growth strain: DH5alpha
  Copy number: High Copy
Gene/Insert
  Gene/Insert name: ELAVL2
  Species: N. furzeri
  Insert size (bp): 1161
  Cloning method: Gateway Cloning
Terms and licenses: Academic/Nonprofit Terms; Industry Terms: Not Available to Industry
Depositor comments: Stopless entry clone. Please visit https://doi.org/10.1101/2022.02.26.482120 for bioRxiv preprint. Also see Harel and Chen et al. 2024 (https://doi.org/10.1016/j.celrep.2023.112787)
How to cite: pDONR221-ELAVL2 was a gift from Daniel Jarosz (Addgene plasmid # 166173 ; http://n2t.net/addgene:166173 ; RRID:Addgene_166173)
