[The description below was written by a language model from this plasmid's Addgene catalogue record and pLannotate feature annotations shown in this document.]
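Description:
pDONR221-ELAVL2 is a Gateway entry clone built on the pDONR221 backbone that carries the coding sequence of ELAVL2 from the turquoise killifish Nothobranchius furzeri. It is a small (about 3.7 kb) bacterial plasmid maintained in E. coli at high copy through a ColE1/pUC-type origin and selected with kanamycin via an aminoglycoside phosphotransferase (KanR) gene. The 1,161 bp insert sits between attL1 and attL2, the recombination sites produced when a PCR product or attB-flanked fragment is recombined into a donor vector. The automated annotation labels the open reading frame by its closest database match, the Xenopus laevis elavl2 protein, which reflects homology rather than the source species; the catalogue entry gives the origin as N. furzeri.

The vector has no promoter positioned to express the insert in eukaryotic cells. The rrnB T1 and T2 terminators upstream of attL1 insulate the cloning site from read-through transcription. A T7 promoter lies just outside attL2, on the strand pointing back towards the insert. The short lacZα and lacI fragments are backbone remnants with no functional role. The depositor notes that this is a stopless entry clone, meaning the native stop codon has been omitted so that an LR Clonase reaction into a suitable destination vector can place the ELAVL2 reading frame in frame with a C-terminal tag or fusion partner. The plasmid therefore serves as a shuttle intermediate for generating expression constructs. It was deposited in connection with work on tissue-specific protein aggregation and protein quality control in an ageing vertebrate, though the record does not specify which destination vectors or tags were used.
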