Features (pLannotate 1.2.2; 10 found; start..end, strand, type, name):
    139..166     -  terminator     rrnB T2 terminator: transcription terminator T2 from the E. coli rrnB gene
    298..341     +  terminator     rrnB T1 terminator: Escherichia coli rrnB; transcription terminator T1 from the E. coli rrnB gene
    388..424     -  CDS            lacZα (fragment): LacZα fragment of β-galactosidase; lacZ fragment
    440..539     +  protein_bind   attL1: mutant version of attL; recombination site for the Gateway® LR reaction LR Clonase™
    557..1717    +  CDS            elavl2: ELAV2_XENLA - Also known as el-1 From Xenopus laevis (African clawed frog).
   1719..1818    -  protein_bind   attL2: mutant version of attL; recombination site for the Gateway® LR reaction LR Clonase™
   1836..1854    -  promoter       T7 promoter: promoter for bacteriophage T7 RNA polymerase
   1988..2797    +  CDS            KanR: aminoglycoside phosphotransferase; aph(3')-Ia; confers resistance to kanamycin in bacteria or G418 (Geneticin®) in eukaryotes
   2944..3532    +  rep_origin     ori: high-copy-number ColE1/pMB1/pBR322/pUC origin of replication
   3715..84      +  CDS            lacI (fragment) (across the origin): lac repressor; lacI; The lac repressor binds to the lac operator to inhibit transcription in E. coli. This inhibition can be relieved by adding lactose or isopropyl-β-D-thiogalactopyranoside (IPTG).
>Addgene plasmid #166173 | pDONR221-ELAVL2 | addgene full sequence | sequence record 338668 | Addgene NGS Result
ACGCAAACCGCCTCTCCCCGCGCGTTGGCCGATTCATTAATGCAGCTGGCACGACAGGTTTCCCGACTGG
AAAGCGGGCAGTGAGCGCAACGCAATTAATACGCGTACCGCTAGCCAGGAAGAGTTTGTAGAAACGCAAA
AAGGCCATCCGTCAGGATGGCCTTCTGCTTAGTTTGATGCCTGGCAGTTTATGGCGGGCGTCCTGCCCGC
CACCCTCCGGGCCGTTGCTTCACAACGTTCAAATCCGCTCCCGGCGGATTTGTCCTACTCAGGAGAGCGT
TCACCGACAAACAACAGATAAAACGAAAGGCCCAGTCTTCCGACTGAGCCTTTCGTTTTATTTGATGCCT
GGCAGTTCCCTACTCTCGCGTTAACGCTAGCATGGATGTTTTCCCAGTCACGACGTTGTAAAACGACGGC
CAGTCTTAAGCTCGGGCCCCAAATAATGATTTTATTTTGACTGATAGTGACCTGTTCGTTGCAACAAATT
GATGAGCAATGCTTTTTTATAATGCCAACTTTGTACAAAAAAGCAGGCTTCGAAGGAGATAACAAAATGG
CAGTCAGACTGTGCGATGTGGCTTCACTGCTCAGAAGTGGTTCGTGGGCGCCTGAGCCTTGGACTGGGGT
AATTGCTACCATGGAAACACAGCTGTCCAACGGGCCCACGTGCAACAATACGAGCAACGGTCCTTCAACA
ATCTCAAACAACTGCTCCTCGCCCGTAGAGGGGAGCATAGAGGACAGTAAAACTAACTTGATAGTCAACT
ATCTGCCCCAGAACATGACCCAGGAGGAGCTGAAGAGTTTGTTTGGGAGCATTGGCGAAATCGAGTCCTG
TAAACTTGTTCGAGATAAAATAACGGGACAGAGCCTAGGATATGGATTTGTGAACTACGTGGACCCAAAA
GATGCAGAAAAAGCAATCAATACTTTAAACGGCTTGAGACTTCAGACCAAAACCATCAAGGTCTCCTACG
CACGTCCAAGCTCCGCCTCCATCAGAGATGCAAATCTGTACGTCAGCGGCTTGCCAAAAACAATGACGCA
GAAAGAACTGGAGCAGCTCTTCTCCCAGTATGGACGCATTATTACCTCACGCATCCTGGTGGACCAGGTG
ACCGGTGTGTCCAGGGGGGTCGGCTTTATTCGTTTCGATAGGCGGGTCGAGGCTGAAGAGGCCATCAAGG
GTTTGAACTGCCAGAAGCCACCTGGCGCCACCGAACCCATCACGGTGAAGTTTGCCAACAACCCGAGCCA
GAAGACGAGCCAGGCTCTGCTGTCCCAGCTGTATCAGTCGCCCAATCGAAGGTACCCAGGACCCCTCGCA
CAGCAGGCACAGCGCTTCAGGTTGGACAACCTGCTGAACATGGCTTATGGAGTCAAAAGCAGGTTCTCCC
CAATGGCCATCGATGGCGTGACCAGTTTGGCCGGCATCAACATCCCGGGACATGCTGGCACCGGCTGGTG
CATCTTCGTCTACAACCTAGCTCCGGACGCAGACGAGAGCATCCTCTGGCAGATGTTCGGCCCATTCGGA
GCCGTCACTAACGTCAAGGTCATTCGCGACTTCAACACAAACAAGTGCAAAGGATTCGGGTTCGTCACCA
TGACTAATTACGACGAGGCCGCTGTGGCCATCGCCAGTCTGAACGGATACCGCCTCGGGGACAGAGTTCT
CCAAGTCTCATTCAAAACCAACAAAACACACAAAGCCGACCCAGCTTTCTTGTACAAAGTTGGCATTATA
AGAAAGCATTGCTTATCAATTTGTTGCAACGAACAGGTCACTATCAGTCAAAATAAAATCATTATTTGCC
ATCCAGCTGATATCCCCTATAGTGAGTCGTATTACATGGTCATAGCTGTTTCCTGGCAGCTCTGGCCCGT
GTCTCAAAATCTCTGATGTTACATTGCACAAGATAAAAATATATCATCATGAACAATAAAACTGTCTGCT
TACATAAACAGTAATACAAGGGGTGTTATGAGCCATATTCAACGGGAAACGTCGAGGCCGCGATTAAATT
CCAACATGGATGCTGATTTATATGGGTATAAATGGGCTCGCGATAATGTCGGGCAATCAGGTGCGACAAT
CTATCGCTTGTATGGGAAGCCCGATGCGCCAGAGTTGTTTCTGAAACATGGCAAAGGTAGCGTTGCCAAT
GATGTTACAGATGAGATGGTCAGACTAAACTGGCTGACGGAATTTATGCCTCTTCCGACCATCAAGCATT
TTATCCGTACTCCTGATGATGCATGGTTACTCACCACTGCGATCCCCGGAAAAACAGCATTCCAGGTATT
AGAAGAATATCCTGATTCAGGTGAAAATATTGTTGATGCGCTGGCAGTGTTCCTGCGCCGGTTGCATTCG
ATTCCTGTTTGTAATTGTCCTTTTAACAGCGATCGCGTATTTCGTCTCGCTCAGGCGCAATCACGAATGA
ATAACGGTTTGGTTGATGCGAGTGATTTTGATGACGAGCGTAATGGCTGGCCTGTTGAACAAGTCTGGAA
AGAAATGCATAAACTTTTGCCATTCTCACCGGATTCAGTCGTCACTCATGGTGATTTCTCACTTGATAAC
CTTATTTTTGACGAGGGGAAATTAATAGGTTGTATTGATGTTGGACGAGTCGGAATCGCAGACCGATACC
AGGATCTTGCCATCCTATGGAACTGCCTCGGTGAGTTTTCTCCTTCATTACAGAAACGGCTTTTTCAAAA
ATATGGTATTGATAATCCTGATATGAATAAATTGCAGTTTCATTTGATGCTCGATGAGTTTTTCTAATCA
GAATTGGTTAATTGGTTGTAACACTGGCAGAGCATTACGCTGACTTGACGGGACGGCGCAAGCTCATGAC
CAAAATCCCTTAACGTGAGTTACGCGTCGTTCCACTGAGCGTCAGACCCCGTAGAAAAGATCAAAGGATC
TTCTTGAGATCCTTTTTTTCTGCGCGTAATCTGCTGCTTGCAAACAAAAAAACCACCGCTACCAGCGGTG
GTTTGTTTGCCGGATCAAGAGCTACCAACTCTTTTTCCGAAGGTAACTGGCTTCAGCAGAGCGCAGATAC
CAAATACTGTTCTTCTAGTGTAGCCGTAGTTAGGCCACCACTTCAAGAACTCTGTAGCACCGCCTACATA
CCTCGCTCTGCTAATCCTGTTACCAGTGGCTGCTGCCAGTGGCGATAAGTCGTGTCTTACCGGGTTGGAC
TCAAGACGATAGTTACCGGATAAGGCGCAGCGGTCGGGCTGAACGGGGGGTTCGTGCACACAGCCCAGCT
TGGAGCGAACGACCTACACCGAACTGAGATACCTACAGCGTGAGCTATGAGAAAGCGCCACGCTTCCCGA
AGGGAGAAAGGCGGACAGGTATCCGGTAAGCGGCAGGGTCGGAACAGGAGAGCGCACGAGGGAGCTTCCA
GGGGGAAACGCCTGGTATCTTTATAGTCCTGTCGGGTTTCGCCACCTCTGACTTGAGCGTCGATTTTTGT
GATGCTCGTCAGGGGGGCGGAGCCTATGGAAAAACGCCAGCAACGCGGCCTTTTTACGGTTCCTGGCCTT
TTGCTGGCCTTTTGCTCACATGTTCTTTCCTGCGTTATCCCCTGATTCTGTGGATAACCGTATTACCGCC
TTTGAGTGAGCTGATACCGCTCGCCGCAGCCGAACGACCGAGCGCAGCGAGTCAGTGAGCGAGGAAGCGG
AAGAGCGCCCAAT
